>Addgene plasmid #114254 | pMXBC_cFq | addgene full sequence | sequence record 225144 | Addgene NGS Result
CACTCTGTGACTTGGTCTCAACAGGGAGTGAGACCGGCCTAGCAGGTGTGAGTTTGTCAGACCAAGTTTA
CTCATATATACTTTAGATTGATTTAAAACTTCATTTTTAATTTAAAAGGATCTAGGTGAAGATCCTTTTT
GATAATCTCATGACCAAAATCCCTTAACGTGAGTTTTCGTTCCACTGAGCGTCAGACCCCGTAGAAAAGA
TCAAAGGATCTTCTTGAGATCCTTTTTTTCTGCGCGTAATCTGCTGCTTGCAAACAAAAAAACCACCGCT
ACCAGCGGTGGTTTGTTTGCCGGATCAAGAGCTACCAACTCTTTTTCCGAAGGTAACTGGCTTCAGCAGA
GCGCAGATACCAAATACTGTTCTTCTAGTGTAGCCGTAGTTAGGCCACCACTTCAAGAACTCTGTAGCAC
CGCCTACATACCTCGCTCTGCTAATCCTGTTACCAGTGGCTGCTGCCAGTGGCGATAAGTCGTGTCTTAC
CGGGTTGGACTCAAGACGATAGTTACCGGATAAGGCGCAGCGGTCGGGCTGAACGGGGGGTTCGTGCACA
CAGCCCAGCTTGGAGCGAACGACCTACACCGAACTGAGATACCTACAGCGTGAGCTATGAGAAAGCGCCA
CGCTTCCCGAAGGGAGAAAGGCGGACAGGTATCCGGTAAGCGGCAGGGTCGGAACAGGAGAGCGCACGAG
GGAGCTTCCAGGGGGAAACGCCTGGTATCTTTATAGTCCTGTCGGGTTTCGCCACCTCTGACTTGAGCGT
CGATTTTTGTGATGCTCGTCAGGGGGGCGGAGCCTATGGAAAAACGCCAGCAACGCGGCCTTTTTACGGT
TCCTGGCCTTTTGCTGGCCTTTTGCTCACATGTTCTTTCCTGCGTTATCCCCTGATTCTGTGGATAACCG
TATTACCGCCTTTGAGTGAGCTGATACCGCTCGCCGCAGCCGAACGACCGAGCGCAGCGAGTCAGTGAGC
GAGGAAGCGGAAGAGCGCCCAATACGCAAACCGCCTCTCCCCGCGCGTTGGCCGATTCATTAATGCAGCT
GGCACGACAGGTTTCCCGACTGGAAAGCGGGCAGTGAGCGCAACGCAATTAATGTGAGTTAGCTCACTCA
TTAGGCACCCCAGGCTTTACACTTTATGCTTCCGGCTCGTATGTTGTGTGGAATTGTGAGCGGATAACAA
TTTCACACAGGAAACAGCTATGACCATGATTACGCCAAGCTTGCATGCCTGCAGGTCGACTCTAGAGGAT
CCCCGGGTACCGAGCTCGAATTCACTGGCCGTCGTTTTACAACGTCGTGACTGGGAAAACCCTGGCGTTA
CCCAACTTAATCGCCTTGCAGCACATCCCCCTTTCGCCAGCTGGCGTAATAGCGAAGAGGCCCGCACCGA
TCGCCCTTCCCAACAGTTGCGCAGCCTGAATGGCGAATGGCGCCTGATGCGGTATTTTCTCCTTACGCAT
CTGTGCGGTATTTCACACCGCATATGGTGCACTCTCAGTACAATCTGCTCTGATGCCGCATAGTTAAGCC
AGCCCCGACACCCGCCAACACCCGCTGACGCGCCCTGACGGGCTTGTCTGCTCCCGGCATCCGCTTACAG
ACAAGCTGTGACAAGTACCACCTGGAACGCCAAAGGTCTCACGCTTGAGACCAAGTCACGAAGTGTGCGG
CCGCCTTCAGCGGCCGCACGAATAAATACCTGTGACGGAAGATCACTTCGCAGAATAAATAAATCCTGGT
GTCCCTGTTGATACCGGGAAGCCCTGGGCCAACTTTTGGCGAAAATGAGACGTTGATCGGCACGTAAGAG
GTTCCAACTTTCACCATAATGAAATAAGATCACTACCGGGCGTATTTTTTGAGTTATCGAGATTTTCAGG
AGCTAAGGAAGCTAAAATGGAGAAAAAAATCACTGGATATACCACCGTTGATATATCCCAATGGCATCGT
AAAGAACATTTTGAGGCATTTCAGTCAGTTGCTCAATGTACCTATAACCAGACCGTTCAGCTGGATATTA
CGGCCTTTTTAAAGACCGTAAAGAAAAATAAGCACAAGTTTTATCCGGCCTTTATTCACATTCTTGCCCG
CCTGATGAATGCTCATCCGGAGTTCCGTATGGCAATGAAAGACGGTGAGCTGGTGATATGGGATAGTGTT
CACCCTTGTTACACCGTTTTCCATGAGCAAACTGAAACGTTTTCATCGCTCTGGAGTGAATACCACGACG
ATTTCCGGCAGTTTCTACACATATATTCGCAAGATGTGGCGTGTTACGGTGAAAACCTGGCCTATTTCCC
TAAAGGGTTTATTGAGAATATGTTTTTCGTCTCAGCCAATCCCTGGGTGAGTTTCACCAGTTTTGATTTA
AACGTGGCCAATATGGACAACTTCTTCGCCCCCGTTTTCACCATGGGCAAATATTATACGCAAGGCGACA
AGGTGCTGATGCCGCTGGCGATTCAGGTTCATCATGCCGTTTGTGATGGCTTCCATGTCGGCAGAATGCT
TAATGAATTACAACAGTACTGCGATGAGTGGCAGGGCGGGGCGTAAGAGCTGGAGCGGCGTAACCGTCGC
ACAGGAAGGACAGAGAAAGCGCGGATCTGGGAAGTGACGGACAGAACGGTCAGGACCTGGATTGGGGAGG
CGGTTGCCGCCGCTGCTGCTGACGGTGTGACGTTCTCTGTTCCGGTCACACCACATACGTTCCGCCATTC
CTATGCGATGCACATGCTGTATGCCGGTATACCGCTGAAAGTTCTGCAAAGCCTGATGGGACATAAGTCC
ATCAGTTCAACGGAAGTCTACACGAAGGTTTTTGCGCTGGATGTGGCTGCCCGGCTCCGGGTGCAGTTTG
CGATGCCGGAGTCTGATGCGGTTGCGATGCTGAAACAATTATCCTGAGAATAAATGCCTTGGCCTTTATA
TGGAAATGTGGAACTGAGTGGATATGCTGTTTTTGTCTGTTAAACAGAGAAGCTGGCTGTTATCCACTGA
GAAGCGAACGAAACAGTCGGGAAAATCTCCCATTATCGTAGAGATCCGCATTATTAATCTCAGGAGCCTG
TGTAGCGTTTATAGGAAGTAGTGTTCTGTCATGATGCCTGCAAGCGGTAACGAAAACGATTTGAATATGC
CTTCAGGAACAATAGAAATCTTCGTGCGGTGTTACGTTGAAGTGGAGCGGATTATGTCAGCAATGGACAG
AACAACCTAATGAACACAGAACCATGATGTGGTCTGTCCTTTTACAGCCAGTAGTGCTCGCCGCAGTCGA
GCGACAGGGCGAAGCCCTCGAGTGAGCGAGGAAGCACCAGGGAACAGCACTTATATATTCTGCTTACACA
CGATGCCTGAAAAAACTTCCCTTGGGGTTATCCACTTATCCACGGGGATATTTTTATAATTATTTTTTTT
ATAGTTTTTAGATCTTCTTTTTTAGAGCGCCTTGTAGGCCTTTATCCATGCTGGTTCTAGAGAAGGTGTT
GTGACAAATTGCCCTTTCAGTGTGACAAATCACCCTCAAATGACAGTCCTGTCTGTGACAAATTGCCCTT
AACCCTGTGACAAATTGCCCTCAGAAGAAGCTGTTTTTTCACAAAGTTATCCCTGCTTATTGACTCTTTT
TTATTTAGTGTGACAATCTAAAAACTTGTCACACTTCACATGGATCTGTCATGGCGGAAACAGCGGTTAT
CAATCACAAGAAACGTAAAAATAGCCCGCGAATCGTCCAGTCAAACGACCTCACTGAGGCGGCATATAGT
CTCTCCCGGGATCAAAAACGTATGCTGTATCTGTTCGTTGACCAGATCAGAAAATCTGATGGCACCCTAC
AGGAACATGACGGTATCTGCGAGATCCATGTTGCTAAATATGCTGAAATATTCGGATTGACCTCTGCGGA
AGCCAGTAAGGATATACGGCAGGCATTGAAGAGTTTCGCGGGGAAGGAAGTGGTTTTTTATCGCCCTGAA
GAGGATGCCGGCGATGAAAAAGGCTATGAATCTTTTCCTTGGTTTATCAAACGTGCGCACAGTCCATCCA
GAGGGCTTTACAGTGTACATATCAACCCATATCTCATTCCCTTCTTTATCGGGTTACAGAACCGGTTTAC
GCAGTTTCGGCTTAGTGAAACAAAAGAAATCACCAATCCGTATGCCATGCGTTTATACGAATCCCTGTGT
CAGTATCGTAAGCCGGATGGCTCAGGCATCGTGTCTCTGAAAATCGACTGGATCATAGAGCGTTACCAGC
TGCCTCAAAGTTACCAGCGTATGCCTGACTTCCGCCGCCGCTTCCTGCAGGTCTGTGTTAATGAGATCAA
CAGCAGAACTCCAATGCGCCTCTCATACATTGAGAAAAAGAAAGGCCGCCAGACGACTCATATCGTATTT
TCCTTCCGCGATATCACTTCCATGACGACAGGATAGTCTGAGGGTTATCTGTCACAGATTTGAGGGTGGT
TCGTCACATTTGTTCTGACCTACTGAGGGTAATTTGTCACAGTTTTGCTGTTTCCTTCAGCCTGCATGGA
TTTTCTCATACTTTTTGAACTGTAATTTTTAAGGAAGCCAAATTTGAGGGCAGTTTGTCACAGTTGATTT
CCTTCTCTTTCCCTTCGTCATGTGACCTGATATCGGGGGTTAGTTCGTCATCATTGATGAGGGTTGATTA
TCACAGTTTATTACTCTGAATTGGCTATCCGCGTGTGTACCTCTACCTGGAGTTTTTCCCACGGTGGATA
TTTCTTCTTGCGCTGAGCGTAAGAGCTATCTGACAGAACAGTTCTTCTTTGCTTCCTCGCCAGTTCGCTC
GCTATGCTCGGTTACACGGCTGCGGCGAGCGCTAGTGATAATAAGTGACTGAGGTATGTGGTGTTCTTAT
CTCCTTTTGTAGTGTTGCTCTTATTTTAAACAACTTTGCGGTTTTTTGATGACTTTGCGATTTTGTTGTT
GCTTTGCAGTAAATTGCAAGATTTAATAAAAAAACGCAAAGCAATGATTAAAGGATGTTCAGAATGAAAC
TCATGGAAACACTTAACCAGTGCATAAACGCTGGTCATGAAATGACGAAGGCTATCGCCATTGCACAGTT
TAATGATGACAGCCCGGAAGCGAGGAAAATAACCCGGCGCTGGAGAATAGGTGAAGCAGCGGATTTAGTT
GGGGTTTCTTCTCAGGCTATCAGAGATGCCGAGAAAGCAGGGCGACTACCGCACCCGGATATGGAAATTC
GAGGACGGGTTGAGCAACGTGTTGGTTATACAATTGAACAAATTAATCATATGCGTGATGTGTTTGGTAC
GCGATTGCGACGTGCTGAGGACGTATTTCCACCGGTGATCGGGGTTGCTGCCCATAAAGGTGGCGTTTAC
AAAACCTCAGTTTCTGTTCATCTTGCTCAGGATCTGGCTCTGAAGGGGCTACGTGTTTTGCTCGTGGAAG
GTAACGACCCCCAGGGAACAGCCTCAATGTATCACGGATGGGTACCAGATCTTCATATTCATGCAGAAGA
TACTCTCCTGCCTTTCTATCTTGGGGAAAAGGACGATGTCACTTATGCAATAAAGCCCACTTGCTGGCCG
GGGCTTGACATTATTCCTTCCTGTCTGGCTCTGCACCGTATTGAAACTGAGTTAATGGGCAAATTTGATG
AAGGTAAACTGCCCACCGATCCACACCTGATGCTCCGACTGGCCATTGAAACTGTTGCTCATGACTATGA
TGTCATAGTTATTGACAGCGCGCCTAACCTGGGTATCGGCACGATTAATGTCGTATGTGCTGCTGATGTG
CTGATTGTTCCCACGCCTGCTGAGTTGTTTGACTACACCTCCGCACTGCAGTTTTTCGATATGCTTCGTG
ATCTGCTCAAGAACGTTGATCTTAAAGGGTTCGAGCCTGATGTACGTATTTTGCTTACCAAATACAGCAA
TAGTAATGGCTCTCAGTCCCCGTGGATGGAGGAGCAAATTCGGGATGCCTGGGGAAGCATGGTTCTAAAA
AATGTTGTACGTGAAACGGATGAAGTTGGTAAAGGTCAGATCCGGATGAGAACTGTTTTTGAACAGGCCA
TTGATCAACGCAGTTCAACTGGTGCCTGGAGAAATGCTCTTTCTATTTGGGAACCTGTCTGCAATGAAAT
TTTCGATCGTCTGATTAAACCACGCTGGGAGATTAGATAATGAAGCGTGCGCCTGTTATTCCAAAACATA
CGCTCAATACTCAACCGGTTGAAGATACTTCGTTATCGACACCAGCTGCCCCGATGGTGGATTCGTTAAT
TGCGCGCGTAGGAGTAATGGCTCGCGGTAATGCCATTACTTTGCCTGTATGTGGTCGGGATGTGAAGTTT
ACTCTTGAAGTGCTCCGGGGTGATAGTGTTGAGAAAACCTCTCGGGTATGGTCAGGTAATGAACGTGACC
AGGAGCTGCTTACTGAGGACGCACTGGATGATCTCATCCCTTCTTTTCTACTGACTGGTCAACAGACACC
GGCGTTCGGTCGAAGAGTATCTGGTGTCATAGAAATTGCCGATGGGAGTCGCCGTCGTAAAGCTGCTGCA
CTTACCGAAAGTGATTATCGTGTTCTGGTTGGCGAGCTGGATGATGAGCAGATGGCTGCATTATCCAGAT
TGGGTAACGATTATCGCCCAACAAGTGCTTATGAACGTGGTCAGCGTTATGCAAGCCGATTGCAGAATGA
ATTTGCTGGAAATATTTCTGCGCTGGCTGATGCGGAAAATATTTCACGTAAGATTATTACCCGCTGTATC
AACACCGCCAAATTGCCTAAATCAGTTGTTGCTCTTTTTTCTCACCCCGGTGAACTATCTGCCCGGTCAG
GTGATGCACTTCAAAAAGCCTTTACAGATAAAGAGGAATTACTTAAGCAGCAGGCATCTAACCTTCATGA
GCAGAAAAAAGCTGGGGTGATATTTGAAGCTGAAGAAGTTATCACTCTTTTAACTTCTGTGCTTAAAACG
TCATCTGCATCAAGAACTAGTTTAAGCTCACGACATCAGTTTGCTCCTGGAGCGACAGTATTGTATAAGG
GCGATAAAATGGTGCTTAACCTGGACAGGTCACGTGTTCCAACTGAGTGTATAGAGAAAATTGAGGCCAT
TCTTAAGGAACTTGAAAAGCCAGCACCCTGATGCGACCACGTTTTAGTCTACGTTTATCTGTCTTTACTT
AATGTCCTTTGTTACAGGCCAGAAAGCATAACTGGCCTGAATATTCTCTCTGGGCCCACTGTTCCACTTG
TATCGTCGGTCTGATAATCAGACTGGGACCACGGTCCCACTCGTATCGTCGGTCTGATTATTAGTCTGGG
ACCACGGTCCCACTCGTATCGTCGGTCTGATTATTAGTCTGGGACCACGGTCCCACTCGTATCGTCGGTC
TGATAATCAGACTGGGACCACGGTCCCACTCGTATCGTCGGTCTGATTATTAGTCTGGGACCATGGTCCC
ACTCGTATCGTCGGTCTGATTATTAGTCTGGGACCACGGTCCCACTCGTATCGTCGGTCTGATTATTAGT
CTGGAACCACGGTCCCACTCGTATCGTCGGTCTGATTATTAGTCTGGGACCACGGTCCCACTCGTATCGT
CGGTCTGATTATTAGTCTGGGACCACGATCCCACTCGTGTTGTCGGTCTGATTATCGGTCTGGGACCACG
GTCCCACTTGTATTGTCGATCAGACTATCAGCGTGAGACTACGATTCCATCAATGCCTGTCAAGGGCAAG
TATTGACATGTCGTCGTAACCTGTAGAACGGAGTAACCTCGGTGTGCGGTTGTATGCCTGCTGTGGATTG
CTGCTGTGTCCTGCTTATCCACAACATTTTGCGCACGGTTATGTGGACAAAATACCTGGTTACCCAGGCC
GTGCCGGCACGTTAACCGGGCTGCATCCGATGCAAGTGTGTCGCTGTCGACGCAAGCGGCCGCA
Features (pLannotate 1.2.2; 18 found; start..end, strand, type, name):
    224..812     +  rep_origin     ori: high-copy-number ColE1/pMB1/pBR322/pUC origin of replication
    995..1087    +  CDS            lacI (fragment): lac repressor; lacI; The lac repressor binds to the lac operator to inhibit transcription in E. coli. This inhibition can be relieved by adding lactose or isopropyl-β-D-thiogalactopyranoside (IPTG).
   1100..1121    +  protein_bind   CAP binding site: CAP binding activates transcription in the presence of cAMP. E. coli catabolite activator protein
   1136..1166    +  promoter       lac promoter: promoter for the E. coli lac operon
   1174..1190    +  protein_bind   lac operator: The lac repressor binds to the lac operator to inhibit transcription in E. coli. This inhibition can be relieved by adding lactose or isopropyl-β-D-thiogalactopyranoside (IPTG). lac repressor encoded by lacI
   1227..1283    -  misc_feature   MCS: pUC18/19 multiple cloning site
   1280..1437    +  CDS            lacZα (fragment): LacZα fragment of β-galactosidase; lacZ fragment
   1443..1542    -  misc_feature   bom (fragment): basis of mobility region from pBR322
   1804..1906    +  promoter       cat promoter: promoter of the E. coli cat gene encoding chloramphenicol acetyltransferase
   1907..2563    +  CDS            cat: CAT_ECOLX - Experimental evidence at protein level: Swiss-Prot protein existence level 1. This enzyme is an effector of chloramphenicol resistance in bacteria. From Escherichia coli. This protein is used as a marker in many commonly used cloning vectors, such as pACYC184.
   2570..2914    +  CDS            resD (fragment): REDF_ECOLI - Also known as D. Protein inferred from homology: Swiss-Prot protein existence level 3. Acts as a repressor of transcription and as a site-specific resolvase that cleaves at the RfsF site. From Escherichia coli (strain K12).
   3381..3600    +  rep_origin     ori2: secondary origin of replication for the bacterial F plasmid; also known as oriS
   3691..4443    +  CDS            repE: REPE1_ECOLI - Also known as E, rep. Experimental evidence at protein level: Swiss-Prot protein existence level 1. Replication initiator in the monomeric form, and autogenous repressor in the dimeric form. From Escherichia coli (strain K12).
   4449..4699    +  misc_feature   incC: incC; incompatibility region of the bacterial F plasmid
   5025..6200    +  CDS            sopA: partitioning protein for the bacterial F plasmid; sopA
   6200..7168    +  CDS            sopB: SOPB_ECOLI - Also known as B. Experimental evidence at protein level: Swiss-Prot protein existence level 1. Control of plasmid partitioning; required to recognize the cis-acting. Binds specifically with the DNA segment containing the sopC region. SopB is trans-acting. From Escherichia coli (strain K12).
   7244..7717    +  misc_feature   sopC: sopC; centromere-like partitioning region of the bacterial F plasmid
   7817..1       +  CDS            yuaZ (fragment) (across the origin): YUAZ_ECO57 - Protein predicted: Swiss-Prot protein existence level 4. From Escherichia coli O157:H7.
