[The description below was written by a language model from this plasmid's Addgene catalogue record and pLannotate feature annotations shown in this document.]
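Description:
pMXBC_cFq is a synthetic-biology assembly vector from the MetClo system, a hierarchical DNA assembly scheme that uses methylase-mediated protection of restriction sites so that a single type IIS enzyme can be reused at every assembly level. This member of the pMXBC backbone family is configured for BsaI-based MetClo and carries adaptor sequences of type c-q, which define the overhang pair that assembled fragments will acquire. It is propagated in E. coli under chloramphenicol selection, conferred by a cat gene driven by its own promoter.

The 7,974 nt sequence contains a full F-plasmid maintenance module: ori2 (oriS), the repE initiator, the incC incompatibility region and the sopA/sopB/sopC partitioning system, along with fragments of resD and yuaZ. This BAC-type machinery normally gives stable, low-copy maintenance suited to large assemblies. The feature table also shows a high-copy ColE1/pUC-type origin lying immediately upstream of the LacZα cassette, which fits the catalogue listing of the plasmid as high copy. The record does not give the positions of the BsaI sites, so whether this origin is removed together with the cassette during assembly, leaving only F replication, cannot be confirmed here.

The recorded insert is a synthetic LacZα cassette, comprising a lacI fragment, CAP binding site, lac promoter and operator, a pUC18/19-type multiple cloning site and the lacZα coding fragment, followed by a fragment of the pBR322 bom region. In vectors of this kind the cassette serves as a replaceable placeholder for blue/white screening, with successful assemblies displacing it. The construct is intended as a recipient vector for building multi-fragment DNA assemblies.
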