Addgene plasmid #114254: pMXBC_cFq
Purpose: POC12396, MetClo assembly vector with F replication origin and chloramphenicol resistance for BsaI-based MetClo, adaptor sequence type c-q
Depositing lab: Christopher A. O'Callaghan. Depositing organization: University of Oxford. Publication: MetClo: methylase-assisted hierarchical DNA assembly using a single type IIS restriction enzyme. Lin D, O'Callaghan CA. Nucleic Acids Res. 2018 Jul 9. pii: 5050631. doi: 10.1093/nar/gky596. PubMed 29986052.
Backbone
  Vector backbone: pMXBC
  Vector type: Synthetic Biology
Growth in bacteria
  Bacterial resistance: Chloramphenicol, 25 μg/mL
  Growth temperature: 37°C
  Growth strain: DH5alpha
  Copy number: High Copy
Gene/Insert
  Gene/Insert name: LacZalpha
  Species: Synthetic
  Cloning method: Restriction Enzyme; 5′ cloning site unknown (unknown if destroyed)
Terms and licenses: Academic/Nonprofit Terms; Industry Terms: Not Available to Industry
How to cite: pMXBC_cFq was a gift from Christopher A. O'Callaghan (Addgene plasmid # 114254 ; http://n2t.net/addgene:114254 ; RRID:Addgene_114254)
